>Addgene plasmid #177787 | L4440_BioBrick-hsf-1-sgRNA-B | addgene full sequence | sequence record 354778 | Addgene NGS Result
TGTGCAAAAAAGCGGTTAGCTCCTTCGGTCCTCCGATCGTTGTCAGAAGTAAGTTGGCCGCAGTGTTATC
ACTCATGGTTATGGCAGCACTGCATAATTCTCTTACTGTCATGCCATCCGTAAGATGCTTTTCTGTGACT
GGTGAGTACTCAACCAAGTCATTCTGAGAATAGTGTATGCGGCGACCGAGTTGCTCTTGCCCGGCGTCAA
TACGGGATAATACCGCGCCACATAGCAGAACTTTAAAAGTGCTCATCATTGGAAAACGTTCTTCGGGGCG
AAAACTCTCAAGGATCTTACCGCTGTTGAGATCCAGTTCGATGTAACCCACTCGTGCACCCAACTGATCT
TCAGCATCTTTTACTTTCACCAGCGTTTCTGGGTGAGCAAAAACAGGAAGGCAAAATGCCGCAAAAAAGG
GAATAAGGGCGACACGGAAATGTTGAATACTCATACTCTTCCTTTTTCAATATTATTGAAGCATTTATCA
GGGTTATTGTCTCATGAGCGGATACATATTTGAATGTATTTAGAAAAATAAACAAATAGGGGTTCCGCGC
ACATTTCCCCGAAAAGTGCCACCTAAATTGTAAGCGTTAATATTTTGTTAAAATTCGCGTTAAATTTTTG
TTAAATCAGCTCATTTTTTAACCAATAGGCCGAAATCGGCAAAATCCCTTATAAATCAAAAGAATAGACC
GAGATAGGGT
[37 nt withheld, positions 711-747]
AAAGAACGTGGACTCCAACGTCAAAGG
[49 nt withheld, positions 775-823]
T
[91 nt withheld, positions 825-915]
G
[124 nt withheld, positions 917-1040]
CCCATTCGCCATTCAGGCTGCGCAACTGTTGGGAAGGGCGATCGGTGCGGGCCTCTTCGCTATTACGCCA
GCTGGCGAAAGGGGGATGTGCTGCAAGGCGATTAAGTTGGGTAACGCCAGGGTTTTCCCAGTCACGACGT
TGTAAAACGACGGCCAGTGAGCGCGCGGAATTCGCGGCCGCTTCTAGAGTAATACGACTCACTATAGGGT
TGGACAGAGAGCTCATCCTGTTTTAGAGCTAGAAATAGCAAGTTAAAATAAGGCTAGTCCGTTATCAACT
TGAAAAAGTGGCACCGAGTCGGTGCTTTTTTTAGGTTCTGTTAAGTAACTGATAATACGACTCACTATAG
GGATTCGGAATCCATTTTGATGGTTTTAGAGCTAGAAATAGCAAGTTAAAATAAGGCTAGTCCGTTATCA
ACTTGAAAAAGTGGCACCGAGTCGGTGCTTTTTTTAGGTTCTGTTAAGTAACTGATACTAGTAGCGGCCG
CTGCAGATTTCGATAAGCCAGGTTGCTTCCTCGCTCACTGACTCGCTGCGCTCGGTCGTTCGGCTGCGGC
GAGCGGTATCAGCTCACTCAAAGGCGGTAATACGGTTATCCACAGAATCAGGGGATAACGCAGGAAAGAA
CATGTGAGCAAAAGGCCAGCAAAAGGCCAGGAACCGTAAAAAGGCCGCGTTGCTGGCGTTTTTCCATAGG
CTCCGCCCCCCTGACGAGCATCACAAAAATCGACGCTCAAGTCAGAGGTGGCGAAACCCGACAGGACTAT
AAAGATACCAGGCGTTTCCCCCTGGAAGCTCCCTCGTGCGCTCTCCTGTTCCGACCCTGCCGCTTACCGG
ATACCTGTCCGCCTTTCTCCCTTCGGGAAGCGTGGCGCTTTCTCATAGCTCACGCTGTAGGTATCTCAGT
TCGGTGTAGGTCGTTCGCTCCAAGCTGGGCTGTGTGCACGAACCCCCCGTTCAGCCCGACCGCTGCGCCT
TATCCGGTAACTATCGTCTTGAGTCCAACCCGGTAAGACACGACTTATCGCCACTGGCAGCAGCCACTGG
TAACAGGATTAGCAGAGCGAGGTATGTAGGCGGTGCTACAGAGTTCTTGAAGTGGTGGCCTAACTACGGC
TACACTAGAAGAACAGTATTTGGTATCTGCGCTCTGCTGAAGCCAGTTACCTTCGGAAAAAGAGTTGGTA
GCTCTTGATCCGGCAAACAAACCACCGCTGGTAGCGGTGGTTTTTTTGTTTGCAAGCAGCAGATTACGCG
CAGAAAAAAAGGATCTCAAGAAGATCCTTTGATCTTTTCTACGGGGTCTGACGCTCAGTGGAACGAAAAC
TCACGTTAAGGGATTTTGGTCATGAGATTATCAAAAAGGATCTTCACCTAGATCCTTTTAAATTAAAAAT
GAAGTTTTAAATCAATCTAAAGTATATATGAGTAAACTTGGTCTGACAGTTACCAATGCTTAATCAGTGA
GGCACCTATCTCAGCGATCTGTCTATTTCGTTCATCCATAGTTGCCTGACTCCCCGTCGTGTAGATAACT
ACGATACGGGAGGGCTTACCATCTGGCCCCAGTGCTGCAATGATACCGCGAGACCCACGCTCACCGGCTC
CAGATTTATCAGCAATAAACCAGCCAGCCGGAAGGGCCGAGCGCAGAAGTGGTCCTGCAACTTTATCCGC
CTCCATCCAGTCTATTAATTGTTGCCGGGAAGCTAGAGTAAGTAGTTCGCCAGTTAATAGTTTGCGCAAC
GTTGTTGCCATTGCTACAGGCATCGTGGTGTCACGCTCGTCGTTTGGTATGGCTTCATTCAGCTCCGGTT
CCCAACGATCAAGGCGAGTTACATGATCCCCCATGT
Features (pLannotate 1.2.2; 11 found; start..end, strand, type, name):
    455..559     -  promoter       AmpR promoter: bla
    612..1040    -  rep_origin     f1 ori (sequence partly withheld): f1 bacteriophage origin of replication; arrow indicates direction of (+) strand synthesis
   1045..1200    -  CDS            lacZα (fragment): LacZα fragment of β-galactosidase; lacZ fragment
   1208..1229    +  misc_feature   BioBrick prefix: BioBrick prefix for parts that do not start with "ATG"
   1230..1248    +  promoter       T7 promoter: promoter for bacteriophage T7 RNA polymerase
   1270..1345    +  misc_RNA       gRNA scaffold: guide RNA scaffold for the Streptococcus pyogenes CRISPR/Cas9 system
   1373..1391    +  promoter       T7 promoter: promoter for bacteriophage T7 RNA polymerase
   1413..1488    +  misc_RNA       gRNA scaffold: guide RNA scaffold for the Streptococcus pyogenes CRISPR/Cas9 system
   1516..1536    +  misc_feature   BioBrick suffix: universal suffix for all parts
   1731..2319    -  rep_origin     ori: high-copy-number ColE1/pMB1/pBR322/pUC origin of replication
   2490..454     -  CDS            AmpR (across the origin): β-lactamase; bla; confers resistance to ampicillin, carbenicillin, and related antibiotics
