[The description below was written by a language model from this plasmid's Addgene catalogue record and pLannotate feature annotations shown in this document.]
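Description:
L4440_BioBrick-hsf-1-sgRNA-B is a small (about 2.9 kb) bacterial expression plasmid built on a BioBrick-adapted version of the L4440 feeding vector, designed to produce single guide RNAs in E. coli HT115 that target the promoter of the C. elegans heat-shock transcription factor gene hsf-1. It replicates from a high-copy ColE1/pUC-type origin and is selected with ampicillin through a β-lactamase gene driven by its own bla promoter. An f1 phage origin and a residual lacZα fragment are also present as backbone remnants.

The payload sits between a BioBrick prefix and suffix and consists of two tandem, same-orientation units. Each unit has a T7 promoter followed by a roughly 20-nucleotide spacer region and the Streptococcus pyogenes Cas9 guide RNA scaffold. The catalogue entry correspondingly lists two distinct guide sequences, so the plasmid expresses two different hsf-1-directed sgRNAs at once. Transcription depends on T7 RNA polymerase, which HT115 (the strain commonly used for RNAi by feeding in worms) supplies; the record lists DH5alpha only as the propagation strain. The BioBrick flanks allow standardized assembly and stacking of sgRNA units, although the specific cloning sites used are recorded as unknown.

According to the stated purpose and the associated publication title, the plasmid is used to overexpress sgRNAs in bacteria that are then fed to C. elegans, so that ingested guides direct CRISPR activation and raise expression of endogenous hsf-1 in lifespan studies. The plasmid carries no Cas9 or dCas9 activator, which must therefore be supplied separately, presumably by the worm strain.
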