Addgene plasmid #177787: L4440_BioBrick-hsf-1-sgRNA-B
Purpose: Overexpression of sgRNAs in E. coli HT115 (targeting C. elegans hsf-1 promoter)
Depositing lab: Michael Ristow. Depositing organization: ETH Zurich (Swiss Federal Institute of Technology). Publication: Ingestion of single guide RNAs induces gene overexpression and extends lifespan in C. elegans via CRISPR activation. Fischer F, Benner C, Goyala A, Grigolon G, Vitiello D, Wu J, Zarse K, Ewald CY, Ristow M. J Biol Chem. 2022 May 27:102085. doi: 10.1016/j.jbc.2022.102085. PubMed 35636511.
Backbone
  Vector backbone: L4440_BioBrick-sgRNA
  Vector type: Bacterial Expression
Growth in bacteria
  Bacterial resistance: Ampicillin, 100 μg/mL
  Growth temperature: 37°C
  Growth strain: DH5alpha
  Copy number: High Copy
Gene/Insert
  Gene/Insert name: hsf-1
  gRNA/shRNA sequence: TTGGACAGAGAGCTCATCCTGTTTTAGAGCTAGAAATAGCAAGTTAAAATAAGGCTAGTCCGTTATCAACTTGAAAAAGTGGCACCGAGTCGGTGCTTTTTTT and ATTCGGAATCCATTTTGATGGTTTTAGAGCTAGAAATAGCAAGTTAAAATAAGGCTAGTCCGTTATCAACTTGAAAAAGTGGCACCGAGTCGGTGCTTTTTTT
  Species: C. elegans (nematode)
  Entrez Gene: hsf-1 (a.k.a. CELE_Y53C10A.12)
  Cloning method: Restriction Enzyme; 5′ cloning site Unknown (unknown if destroyed); 3′ cloning site Unknown (unknown if destroyed)
  Sequencing primers: 5′ Unknown
Terms and licenses: Academic/Nonprofit Terms; Industry Terms: Not Available to Industry
How to cite: L4440_BioBrick-hsf-1-sgRNA-B was a gift from Michael Ristow (Addgene plasmid # 177787 ; http://n2t.net/addgene:177787 ; RRID:Addgene_177787)
