>Addgene plasmid #177787 | L4440_BioBrick-hsf-1-sgRNA-B | depositor partial sequence | sequence record 344966 | Vector sequence identical to L4440_BioBrick-sgRNA except for containing two sgRNAs targeting the C. elegans hsf-1 promoter
TAATACGACTCACTATAGGGTTGGACAGAGAGCTCATCCTGTTTTAGAGCTAGAAATAGCAAGTTAAAAT
AAGGCTAGTCCGTTATCAACTTGAAAAAGTGGCACCGAGTCGGTGCTTTTTTTAGGTTCTGTTAAGTAAC
TGATAATACGACTCACTATAGGGATTCGGAATCCATTTTGATGGTTTTAGAGCTAGAAATAGCAAGTTAA
AATAAGGCTAGTCCGTTATCAACTTGAAAAAGTGGCACCGAGTCGGTGCTTTTTTT
